>Addgene plasmid #222616 | pCAG_SRGAP2A_SH3(W765A)_GFP | addgene full sequence | sequence record 438367 | Addgene NGS Result
TTCCTTTTTCAATATTATTGAAGCATTTATCAGGGTTATTGTCTCATGAGCGGATACATATTTGAATGTA
TTTAGAAAAATAAACAAATAGGGGTTCCGCGCACATTTCCCCGAAAAGTGCCACCTGGGTCGACATTGAT
TATTGACTAGTTATTAATAGTAATCAATTACGGGGTCATTAGTTCATAGCCCATATATGGAGTTCCGCGT
TACATAACTTACGGTAAATGGCCCGCCTGGCTGACCGCCCAACGACCCCCGCCCATTGACGTCAATAATG
ACGTATGTTCCCATAGTAACGCCAATAGGGACTTTCCATTGACGTCAATGGGTGGAGTATTTACGGTAAA
CTGCCCACTTGGCAGTACATCAAGTGTATCATATGCCAAGTACGCCCCCTATTGACGTCAATGACGGTAA
ATGGCCCGCCTGGCATTATGCCCAGTACATGACCTTATGGGACTTTCCTACTTGGCAGTACATCTACGTA
TTAGTCATCGCTATTACCATGGTCGAGGTGAGCCCCACGTTCTGCTTCACTCTCCCCATCTCCCCCCCCT
CCCCACCCCCAATTTTGTATTTATTTATTTTTTAATTATTTTGTGCAGCGATGGGGGCGGGGGGGGGGGG
GGGGGCGCGCGCCAGGCGGGGCGGGGCGGGGCGAGGGGCGGGGCGGGGCGAGGCGGAGAGGTGCGGCGGC
AGCCAATCAGAGCGGCGCGCTCCGAAAGTTTCCTTTTATGGCGAGGCGGCGGCGGCGGCGGCCCTATAAA
AAGCGAAGCGCGCGGCGGGCGGGAGTCGCTGCGCGCTGCCTTCGCCCCGTGCCCCGCTCCGCCGCCGCCT
CGCGCCGCCCGCCCCGGCTCTGACTGACCGCGTTACTCCCACAGGTGAGCGGGCGGGACGGCCCTTCTCC
TCCGGGCTGTAATTAGCGCTTGGTTTAATGACGGCTTGTTTCTTTTCTGTGGCTGCGTGAAAGCCTTGAG
GGGCTCCGGGAGGGCCCTTTGTGCGGGGGGAGCGGCTCGGGGGGTGCGTGCGTGTGTGTGTGCGTGGGGA
GCGCCGCGTGCGGCTCCGCGCTGCCCGGCGGCTGTGAGCGCTGCGGGCGCGGCGCGGGGCTTTGTGCGCT
CCGCAGTGTGCGCGAGGGGAGCGCGGCCGGGGGCGGTGCCCCGCGGTGCGGGGGGGGCTGCGAGGGGAAC
AAAGGCTGCGTGCGGGGTGTGTGCGTGGGGGGGTGAGCAGGGGGTGTGGGCGCGTCGGTCGGGCTGCAAC
CCCCCCTGCACCCCCCTCCCCGAGTTGCTGAGCACGGCCCGGCTTCGGGTGCGGGGCTCCGTACGGGGCG
TGGCGCGGGGCTCGCCGTGCCGGGCGGGGGGTGGCGGCAGGTGGGGGTGCCGGGCGGGGCGGGGCCGCCT
CGGGCCGGGGAGGGCTCGGGGGAGGGGCGCGGCGGCCCCCGGAGCGCCGGCGGCTGTCGAGGCGCGGCGA
GCCGCAGCCATTGCCTTTTATGGTAATCGTGCGAGAGGGCGCAGGGACTTCCTTTGTCCCAAATCTGTGC
GGAGCCGAAATCTGGGAGGCGCCGCCGCACCCCCTCTAGCGGGCGCGGGGCGAAGCGGTGCGGCGCCGGC
AGGAAGGAAATGGGCGGGGAGGGCCTTCGTGCGTCGCCGCGCCGCCGTCCCCTTCTCCCTCTCCAGCCTC
GGGGCTGTCCGCGGGGGGACGGCTGCCTTCGGGGGGGACGGGGCAGGGCGGGGTTCGGCTTCTGGCGTGT
GACCGGCGGCTCTAGAGCCTCTGCTAACCATGTTCATGCCTTCTTCTTTTTCCTACAGCTCCTGGGCAAC
GTGCTGGTTATTGTGCTGTCTCATCATTTTGGCAAAGAATTGCTCGAGCTCAAGCTAATTCATGACGTCT
CCAGCCAAATTCAAAAAGGATAAGGAGATCATAGCAGAGTACGATACTCAGGTCAAAGAGATCCGTGCTC
AGCTCACAGAGCAGATGAAATGCCTGGACCAGCAGTGTGAGCTTCGGGTGCAACTGTTGCAGGACCTCCA
GGACTTCTTCCGAAAGAAGGCAGAGATTGAGATGGACTACTCCCGCAACCTGGAGAAGCTGGCAGAACGC
TTCCTGGCCAAGACACGCAGCACCAAGGACCAGCAATTCAAGAAGGATCAGAATGTTCTCTCTCCAGTCA
ACTGCTGGAATCTCCTCTTAAACCAGGTGAAGCGGGAAAGCAGGGACCATACCACCCTGAGTGACATCTA
CCTGAATAATATCATTCCTCGATTTGTACAAGTCAGCGAGGACTCAGGAAGACTCTTTAAAAAGAGTAAA
GAAGTCGGCCAGCAGCTCCAAGATGATTTGATGAAGGTCCTGAACGAGCTCTACTCGGTGATGAAGACAT
ATCACATGTACAATGCCGACAGCATCAGTGCTCAGAGCAAACTAAAGGAGGCGGAGAAGCAGGAGGAGAA
GCAAATTGGTAAATCGGTAAAGCAGGAGGACCGGCAGACCCCACGCTCCCCTGACTCCACGGCCAACGTT
CGCATTGAGGAGAAACATGTCCGGAGGAGCTCAGTGAAGAAGATTGAGAAGATGAAGGAGAAGCGTCAAG
CCAAGTACACGGAGAATAAGCTGAAGGCCATCAAAGCCCGGAATGAGTACTTGCTGGCTTTGGAGGCAAC
CAATGCATCTGTCTTCAAGTACTACATCCATGACCTATCTGACCTTATTGATCAGTGTTGTGACTTAGGC
TACCATGCAAGTCTGAACCGGGCTCTACGCACCTTCCTCTCTGCTGAGTTAAACCTGGAACAGTCGAAGC
ATGAGGGTCTGGATGCCATCGAGAATGCAGTAGAAAACCTGGATGCCACCAGTGACAAGCAGCGCCTCAT
GGAGATGTACAACAACGTCTTCTGCCCCCCTATGAAGTTTGAGTTTCAGCCCCACATGGGGGATATGGCT
TCCCAGCTCTGTGCCCAGCAGCCTGTCCAGAGTGAGCTGGTACAGAGATGCCAACAACTGCAGTCTCGCT
TATCCACTCTAAAGATTGAAAACGAAGAGGTAAAGAAGACAATGGAGGCCACCCTGCAAACCATCCAGGA
CATTGTGACTGTCGAGGACTTTGATGTGTCTGACTGCTTCCAGTACAGCAACTCCATGGAGTCCGTCAAG
TCCACGGTCTCTGAAACCTTCATGAGCAAGCCCAGCATTGCTAAGAGGAGAGCCAACCAGCAAGAGACAG
AGCAGTTTTATTTCACAAAAATGAAAGAGTACCTGGAGGGCAGGAACCTCATCACCAAGTTACAAGCCAA
GCATGACCTTCTGCAGAAAACCCTGGGAGAAAGTCAGCGGACAGATTGCAGTCTAGCCAGGCGCAGCTCA
ACTGTGAGGAAACAGGACTCCAGCCAGGCAATTCCTCTGGTGGTGGAAAGCTGTATCCGGTTTATCAGCA
GACACGGACTACAGCATGAAGGAATTTTCCGGGTGTCAGGATCCCAGGTGGAAGTGAATGACATCAAAAA
TGCCTTTGAGAGAGGAGAGGACCCCCTGGCTGGGGACCAGAACGACCATGACATGGATTCCATAGCTGGT
GTCCTGAAGCTTTACTTCCGGGGGCTGGAACACCCTCTCTTCCCCAAGGACATCTTTCATGACCTGATGG
CCTGCGTCACAATGGACAACCTGCAGGAGAGAGCTCTGCACATCCGGAAAGTCCTCCTAGTCCTGCCCAA
AACCACTCTGATTATCATGAGATACCTCTTTGCCTTCCTCAATCATTTATCACAGTTCAGTGAAGAGAAC
ATGATGGACCCCTACAACCTCGCCATCTGCTTCGGGCCCTCGCTAATGTCAGTGCCAGAGGGCCACGACC
AGGTGTCCTGCCAAGCCCACGTGAATGAGCTGATCAAAACCATCATCATCCAGCATGAGAACATCTTCCC
AAGCCCCAGGGAGCTGGAGGGCCCTGTCTACAGCAGAGGAGGAAGCATGGAGGATTACTGTGATAGCCCT
CATGGAGAGACTACCTCGGTTGAAGACTCAACCCAGGATGTGACCGCAGAGCACCACACGAGCGATGACG
AATGTGAGCCCATCGAGGCCATTGCCAAGTTTGACTACGTGGGCCGGACAGCCCGAGAGCTGTCCTTTAA
GAAGGGAGCATCCCTGCTGCTTTACCAGCGGGCTTCCGACGACGCGTGGGAAGGCCGGCACAATGGCATC
GACGGACTCATCCCCCATCAGTACATCGTGGTCCAAGACACCGAGGACGGTGTCGTGGAGAGGTCCAGCC
CCAAGTCTGAGATTGAGGTCATTTCTGAGCCACCTGAAGAAAAGGTGACAGCCAGAGCGGGGGCCAGCTG
TCCCAGTGGGGGTCATGTAGCCGATATTTATCTTGCAAACATCAACAAGCAAAGGAAGCGTCCAGAATCT
GGGAGCATCCGGAAAACTTTTCGGAGTGACAGCCATGGGCTGAGCAGTTCCCTGACTGACTCCTCCTCCC
CAGGGGTGGGGGCTAGCTGCCGCCCATCCTCCCAGCCCATCATGAGCCAGAGCCTCCCCAAAGAAGGGCC
AGATAAGTGTTCCATCAGTGGGCACGGGAGCCTCAACTCCATCAGCCGCCACTCATCCCTGAAGAATCGG
CTGGATAGTCCACAGATCCGGAAGACTGCCACAGCGGGAAGGTCAAAAAGCTTCAATAACCATCGGCCCA
TGGACCCTGAGGTCATTGCTCAGGATATTGAGGCAACAATGAACTCGGCCCTGAATGAGCTACGGGAACT
AGAACGGCAGAGCAGTGTCAAACACACCCCTGACGTGGTTCTGGACACCTTGGAGCCCCTCAAAACCTCC
CCAGTGGTGGCCCCCACGTCAGAGCCCTCCAGCCCTCTGCACACCCAGCTCCTCAAGGACCCCGAGCCCG
CCTTCCAGCGCAGCGCCAGTACTGCTGGGGACATCGCCTGCGCCTTCCGGCCTGTCAAGTCTGTCAAGAT
GGCTGCCCCGGTCAAACCACCAGCCACACGGCCCAAGCCCACTGTCTTCCCCAAAACAAATGCCACTAGC
CCTGGTGTCAACTCATCAACTTCCCCACAGTCTACTGACAAGTCTTGTACTGTCGCTCGATCGACGGTAC
CGCGGGCCCGGGATCCACCGGTCGCCACCATGGTGAGCAAGGGCGAGGAGCTGTTCACCGGGGTGGTGCC
CATCCTGGTCGAGCTGGACGGCGACGTAAACGGCCACAAGTTCAGCGTGTCCGGCGAGGGCGAGGGCGAT
GCCACCTACGGCAAGCTGACCCTGAAGTTCATCTGCACCACCGGCAAGCTGCCCGTGCCCTGGCCCACCC
TCGTGACCACCCTGACCTACGGCGTGCAGTGCTTCAGCCGCTACCCCGACCACATGAAGCAGCACGACTT
CTTCAAGTCCGCCATGCCCGAAGGCTACGTCCAGGAGCGCACCATCTTCTTCAAGGACGACGGCAACTAC
AAGACCCGCGCCGAGGTGAAGTTCGAGGGCGACACCCTGGTGAACCGCATCGAGCTGAAGGGCATCGACT
TCAAGGAGGACGGCAACATCCTGGGGCACAAGCTGGAGTACAACTACAACAGCCACAACGTCTATATCAT
GGCCGACAAGCAGAAGAACGGCATCAAGGTGAACTTCAAGATCCGCCACAACATCGAGGACGGCAGCGTG
CAGCTCGCCGACCACTACCAGCAGAACACCCCCATCGGCGACGGCCCCGTGCTGCTGCCCGACAACCACT
ACCTGAGCACCCAGTCCGCCCTGAGCAAAGACCCCAACGAGAAGCGCGATCACATGGTCCTGCTGGAGTT
CGTGACCGCCGCCGGGATCACTCTCGGCATGGACGAGCTGTACAAGTAAAGCGGCCGCAATTCACTCCTC
AGGTGCAGGCTGCCTATCAGAAGGTGGTGGCTGGTGTGGCCAATGCCCTGGCTCACAAATACCACTGAGA
TCTTTTTCCCTCTGCCAAAAATTATGGGGACATCATGAAGCCCCTTGAGCATCTGACTTCTGGCTAATAA
AGGAAATTTATTTTCATTGCAATAGTGTGTTGGAATTTTTTGTGTCTCTCACTCGGAAGGACATATGGGA
GGGCAAATCATTTAAAACATCAGAATGAGTATTTGGTTTAGAGTTTGGCAACATATGCCCATATGCTGGC
TGCCATGAACAAAGGTTGGCTATAAAGAGGTCATCAGTATATGAAACAGCCCCCTGCTGTCCATTCCTTA
TTCCATAGAAAAGCCTTGACTTGAGGTTAGATTTTTTTTATATTTTGTTTTGTGTTATTTTTTTCTTTAA
CATCCCTAAAATTTTCCTTACATGTTTTACTAGCCAGATTTTTCCTCCTCTCCTGACTACTCCCAGTCAT
AGCTGTCCCTCTTCTCTTATGGAGATCCCTCGACCTGCACCGTCGACCAGCTGGTCGACGGTGCACCGTC
GACCAGCTTGGCGTAATCATGGTCATAGCTGTTTCCTGTGTGAAATTGTTATCCGCTCACAATTCCACAC
AACATACGAGCCGGAAGCATAAAGTGTAAAGCCTGGGGTGCCTAATGAGTGAGCTAACTCACATTAATTG
CGTTGCGCTCACTGCCCGCTTTCCAGTCGGGAAACCTGTCGTGCCAGC
Features (pLannotate 1.2.2; 13 found; start..end, strand, type, name):
    132..511     +  enhancer       CMV enhancer: human cytomegalovirus immediate early enhancer
    513..791     +  promoter       chicken β-actin promoter: No description available
    792..1808    +  intron         chimeric intron: chimera between introns from chicken β-actin and rabbit β-globin
   1882..5094    +  CDS            SRGAP2: SRGP2_HUMAN - Also known as ARHGAP34, FNBP2, KIAA0456, SRGAP2A. Experimental evidence at protein level: Swiss-Prot protein existence level 1. RAC1 GTPase activating protein (GAP) that binds and deforms membranes, and regulates actin dynamics to regulate cell migration and differentiation. Plays an important role in different aspects of neuronal morphogenesis and migration mainly during development of the cerebral cortex. This includes the biogenesis of neurites, where it is required for both axons and dendrites outgrowth, and the maturation of the dendritic spines. Also stimulates the branchin
   5101..5132    +  misc_feature   MCS (fragment): multiple cloning site
   5140..5859    +  CDS            EGFP: the original enhanced GFP (Yang et al., 1996) mammalian codon-optimized
   5868..5945    +  CDS            HBB (fragment): HBB_PONPY - Experimental evidence at transcript level: Swiss-Prot protein existence level 2. Involved in oxygen transport from the lung to the various peripheral tissues. From Pongo pygmaeus (Bornean orangutan).
   6016..6071    +  polyA_signal   β-globin poly(A) signal: rabbit β-globin polyadenylation signal (Gil and Proudfoot, 1987)
   6486..6502    -  protein_bind   lac operator: The lac repressor binds to the lac operator to inhibit transcription in E. coli. This inhibition can be relieved by adding lactose or isopropyl-β-D-thiogalactopyranoside (IPTG). lac repressor encoded by lacI
   6510..6540    -  promoter       lac promoter: promoter for the E. coli lac operon
   6555..6576    -  protein_bind   CAP binding site: CAP binding activates transcription in the presence of cAMP. E. coli catabolite activator protein
   6589..1       -  CDS            lacI (fragment) (across the origin): lac repressor; lacI; The lac repressor binds to the lac operator to inhibit transcription in E. coli. This inhibition can be relieved by adding lactose or isopropyl-β-D-thiogalactopyranoside (IPTG).
   6628..101     -  promoter       AmpR promoter (across the origin): bla
