>Addgene plasmid #222616 | pCAG_SRGAP2A_SH3(W765A)_GFP | addgene full sequence | sequence record 448404 | Addgene NGS Result
AAAAAAAATCTAACCTCAAGTCAAGGCTTTTCTATGGAATAAGGAATGGACAGCAGGGGGCTGTTTCATA
TACTGATGACCTCTTTATAGCCAACCTTTGTTCATGGCAGCCAGCATATGGGCATATGTTGCCAAACTCT
AAACCAAATACTCATTCTGATGTTTTAAATGATTTGCCCTCCCATATGTCCTTCCGAGTGAGAGACACAA
AAAATTCCAACACACTATTGCAATGAAAATAAATTTCCTTTATTAGCCAGAAGTCAGATGCTCAAGGGGC
TTCATGATGTCCCCATAATTTTTGGCAGAGGGAAAAAGATCTCAGTGGTATTTGTGAGCCAGGGCATTGG
CCACACCAGCCACCACCTTCTGATAGGCAGCCTGCACCTGAGGAGTGAATTGCGGCCGCTTTACTTGTAC
AGCTCGTCCATGCCGAGAGTGATCCCGGCGGCGGTCACGAACTCCAGCAGGACCATGTGATCGCGCTTCT
CGTTGGGGTCTTTGCTCAGGGCGGACTGGGTGCTCAGGTAGTGGTTGTCGGGCAGCAGCACGGGGCCGTC
GCCGATGGGGGTGTTCTGCTGGTAGTGGTCGGCGAGCTGCACGCTGCCGTCCTCGATGTTGTGGCGGATC
TTGAAGTTCACCTTGATGCCGTTCTTCTGCTTGTCGGCCATGATATAGACGTTGTGGCTGTTGTAGTTGT
ACTCCAGCTTGTGCCCCAGGATGTTGCCGTCCTCCTTGAAGTCGATGCCCTTCAGCTCGATGCGGTTCAC
CAGGGTGTCGCCCTCGAACTTCACCTCGGCGCGGGTCTTGTAGTTGCCGTCGTCCTTGAAGAAGATGGTG
CGCTCCTGGACGTAGCCTTCGGGCATGGCGGACTTGAAGAAGTCGTGCTGCTTCATGTGGTCGGGGTAGC
GGCTGAAGCACTGCACGCCGTAGGTCAGGGTGGTCACGAGGGTGGGCCAGGGCACGGGCAGCTTGCCGGT
GGTGCAGATGAACTTCAGGGTCAGCTTGCCGTAGGTGGCATCGCCCTCGCCCTCGCCGGACACGCTGAAC
TTGTGGCCGTTTACGTCGCCGTCCAGCTCGACCAGGATGGGCACCACCCCGGTGAACAGCTCCTCGCCCT
TGCTCACCATGGTGGCGACCGGTGGATCCCGGGCCCGCGGTACCGTCGATCGAGCGACAGTACAAGACTT
GTCAGTAGACTGTGGGGAAGTTGATGAGTTGACACCAGGGCTAGTGGCATTTGTTTTGGGGAAGACAGTG
GGCTTGGGCCGTGTGGCTGGTGGTTTGACCGGGGCAGCCATCTTGACAGACTTGACAGGCCGGAAGGCGC
AGGCGATGTCCCCAGCAGTACTGGCGCTGCGCTGGAAGGCGGGCTCGGGGTCCTTGAGGAGCTGGGTGTG
CAGAGGGCTGGAGGGCTCTGACGTGGGGGCCACCACTGGGGAGGTTTTGAGGGGCTCCAAGGTGTCCAGA
ACCACGTCAGGGGTGTGTTTGACACTGCTCTGCCGTTCTAGTTCCCGTAGCTCATTCAGGGCCGAGTTCA
TTGTTGCCTCAATATCCTGAGCAATGACCTCAGGGTCCATGGGCCGATGGTTATTGAAGCTTTTTGACCT
TCCCGCTGTGGCAGTCTTCCGGATCTGTGGACTATCCAGCCGATTCTTCAGGGATGAGTGGCGGCTGATG
GAGTTGAGGCTCCCGTGCCCACTGATGGAACACTTATCTGGCCCTTCTTTGGGGAGGCTCTGGCTCATGA
TGGGCTGGGAGGATGGGCGGCAGCTAGCCCCCACCCCTGGGGAGGAGGAGTCAGTCAGGGAACTGCTCAG
CCCATGGCTGTCACTCCGAAAAGTTTTCCGGATGCTCCCAGATTCTGGACGCTTCCTTTGCTTGTTGATG
TTTGCAAGATAAATATCGGCTACATGACCCCCACTGGGACAGCTGGCCCCCGCTCTGGCTGTCACCTTTT
CTTCAGGTGGCTCAGAAATGACCTCAATCTCAGACTTGGGGCTGGACCTCTCCACGACACCGTCCTCGGT
GTCTTGGACCACGATGTACTGATGGGGGATGAGTCCGTCGATGCCATTGTGCCGGCCTTCCCACGCGTCG
TCGGAAGCCCGCTGGTAAAGCAGCAGGGATGCTCCCTTCTTAAAGGACAGCTCTCGGGCTGTCCGGCCCA
CGTAGTCAAACTTGGCAATGGCCTCGATGGGCTCACATTCGTCATCGCTCGTGTGGTGCTCTGCGGTCAC
ATCCTGGGTTGAGTCTTCAACCGAGGTAGTCTCTCCATGAGGGCTATCACAGTAATCCTCCATGCTTCCT
CCTCTGCTGTAGACAGGGCCCTCCAGCTCCCTGGGGCTTGGGAAGATGTTCTCATGCTGGATGATGATGG
TTTTGATCAGCTCATTCACGTGGGCTTGGCAGGACACCTGGTCGTGGCCCTCTGGCACTGACATTAGCGA
GGGCCCGAAGCAGATGGCGAGGTTGTAGGGGTCCATCATGTTCTCTTCACTGAACTGTGATAAATGATTG
AGGAAGGCAAAGAGGTATCTCATGATAATCAGAGTGGTTTTGGGCAGGACTAGGAGGACTTTCCGGATGT
GCAGAGCTCTCTCCTGCAGGTTGTCCATTGTGACGCAGGCCATCAGGTCATGAAAGATGTCCTTGGGGAA
GAGAGGGTGTTCCAGCCCCCGGAAGTAAAGCTTCAGGACACCAGCTATGGAATCCATGTCATGGTCGTTC
TGGTCCCCAGCCAGGGGGTCCTCTCCTCTCTCAAAGGCATTTTTGATGTCATTCACTTCCACCTGGGATC
CTGACACCCGGAAAATTCCTTCATGCTGTAGTCCGTGTCTGCTGATAAACCGGATACAGCTTTCCACCAC
CAGAGGAATTGCCTGGCTGGAGTCCTGTTTCCTCACAGTTGAGCTGCGCCTGGCTAGACTGCAATCTGTC
CGCTGACTTTCTCCCAGGGTTTTCTGCAGAAGGTCATGCTTGGCTTGTAACTTGGTGATGAGGTTCCTGC
CCTCCAGGTACTCTTTCATTTTTGTGAAATAAAACTGCTCTGTCTCTTGCTGGTTGGCTCTCCTCTTAGC
AATGCTGGGCTTGCTCATGAAGGTTTCAGAGACCGTGGACTTGACGGACTCCATGGAGTTGCTGTACTGG
AAGCAGTCAGACACATCAAAGTCCTCGACAGTCACAATGTCCTGGATGGTTTGCAGGGTGGCCTCCATTG
TCTTCTTTACCTCTTCGTTTTCAATCTTTAGAGTGGATAAGCGAGACTGCAGTTGTTGGCATCTCTGTAC
CAGCTCACTCTGGACAGGCTGCTGGGCACAGAGCTGGGAAGCCATATCCCCCATGTGGGGCTGAAACTCA
AACTTCATAGGGGGGCAGAAGACGTTGTTGTACATCTCCATGAGGCGCTGCTTGTCACTGGTGGCATCCA
GGTTTTCTACTGCATTCTCGATGGCATCCAGACCCTCATGCTTCGACTGTTCCAGGTTTAACTCAGCAGA
GAGGAAGGTGCGTAGAGCCCGGTTCAGACTTGCATGGTAGCCTAAGTCACAACACTGATCAATAAGGTCA
GATAGGTCATGGATGTAGTACTTGAAGACAGATGCATTGGTTGCCTCCAAAGCCAGCAAGTACTCATTCC
GGGCTTTGATGGCCTTCAGCTTATTCTCCGTGTACTTGGCTTGACGCTTCTCCTTCATCTTCTCAATCTT
CTTCACTGAGCTCCTCCGGACATGTTTCTCCTCAATGCGAACGTTGGCCGTGGAGTCAGGGGAGCGTGGG
GTCTGCCGGTCCTCCTGCTTTACCGATTTACCAATTTGCTTCTCCTCCTGCTTCTCCGCCTCCTTTAGTT
TGCTCTGAGCACTGATGCTGTCGGCATTGTACATGTGATATGTCTTCATCACCGAGTAGAGCTCGTTCAG
GACCTTCATCAAATCATCTTGGAGCTGCTGGCCGACTTCTTTACTCTTTTTAAAGAGTCTTCCTGAGTCC
TCGCTGACTTGTACAAATCGAGGAATGATATTATTCAGGTAGATGTCACTCAGGGTGGTATGGTCCCTGC
TTTCCCGCTTCACCTGGTTTAAGAGGAGATTCCAGCAGTTGACTGGAGAGAGAACATTCTGATCCTTCTT
GAATTGCTGGTCCTTGGTGCTGCGTGTCTTGGCCAGGAAGCGTTCTGCCAGCTTCTCCAGGTTGCGGGAG
TAGTCCATCTCAATCTCTGCCTTCTTTCGGAAGAAGTCCTGGAGGTCCTGCAACAGTTGCACCCGAAGCT
CACACTGCTGGTCCAGGCATTTCATCTGCTCTGTGAGCTGAGCACGGATCTCTTTGACCTGAGTATCGTA
CTCTGCTATGATCTCCTTATCCTTTTTGAATTTGGCTGGAGACGTCATGAATTAGCTTGAGCTCGAGCAA
TTCTTTGCCAAAATGATGAGACAGCACAATAACCAGCACGTTGCCCAGGAGCTGTAGGAAAAAGAAGAAG
GCATGAACATGGTTAGCAGAGGCTCTAGAGCCGCCGGTCACACGCCAGAAGCCGAACCCCGCCCTGCCCC
GTCCCCCCCGAAGGCAGCCGTCCCCCCGCGGACAGCCCCGAGGCTGGAGAGGGAGAAGGGGACGGCGGCG
CGGCGACGCACGAAGGCCCTCCCCGCCCATTTCCTTCCTGCCGGCGCCGCACCGCTTCGCCCCGCGCCCG
CTAGAGGGGGTGCGGCGGCGCCTCCCAGATTTCGGCTCCGCACAGATTTGGGACAAAGGAAGTCCCTGCG
CCCTCTCGCACGATTACCATAAAAGGCAATGGCTGCGGCTCGCCGCGCCTCGACAGCCGCCGGCGCTCCG
GGGGCCGCCGCGCCCCTCCCCCGAGCCCTCCCCGGCCCGAGGCGGCCCCGCCCCGCCCGGCACCCCCACC
TGCCGCCACCCCCCGCCCGGCACGGCGAGCCCCGCGCCACGCCCCGTACGGAGCCCCGCACCCGAAGCCG
GGCCGTGCTCAGCAACTCGGGGAGGGGGGTGCAGGGGGGGTTGCAGCCCGACCGACGCGCCCACACCCCC
TGCTCACCCCCCCACGCACACACCCCGCACGCAGCCTTTGTTCCCCTCGCAGCCCCCCCCGCACCGCGGG
GCACCGCCCCCGGCCGCGCTCCCCTCGCGCACACTGCGGAGCGCACAAAGCCCCGCGCCGCGCCCGCAGC
GCTCACAGCCGCCGGGCAGCGCGGAGCCGCACGCGGCGCTCCCCACGCACACACACACGCACGCACCCCC
CGAGCCGCTCCCCCCGCACAAAGGGCCCTCCCGGAGCCCCTCAAGGCTTTCACGCAGCCACAGAAAAGAA
ACAAGCCGTCATTAAACCAAGCGCTAATTACAGCCCGGAGGAGAAGGGCCGTCCCGCCCGCTCACCTGTG
GGAGTAACGCGGTCAGTCAGAGCCGGGGCGGGCGGCGCGAGGCGGCGGCGGAGCGGGGCACGGGGCGAAG
GCAGCGCGCAGCGACTCCCGCCCGCCGCGCGCTTCGCTTTTTATAGGGCCGCCGCCGCCGCCGCCTCGCC
ATAAAAGGAAACTTTCGGAGCGCGCCGCTCTGATTGGCTGCCGCCGCACCTCTCCGCCTCGCCCCGCCCC
GCCCCTCGCCCCGCCCCGCCCCGCCTGGCGCGCSCCCCCCCCCCCCCCGCCCCCATCGCTGCACAAAATA
ATTAAAAAATAAATAAATACAAAATTGGGGGTGGGGAGGGGGGGGAGATGGGGAGAGTGAAGCAGAACGT
GGGGCTCACCTCGACCATGGTAATAGCGATGACTAATACGTAGATGTACTGCCAAGTAGGAAAGTCCCAT
AAGGTCATGTACTGGGCATAATGCCAGGCGGGCCATTTACCGTCATTGACGTCAATAGGGGGCGTACTTG
GCATATGATACACTTGATGTACTGCCAAGTGGGCAGTTTACCGTAAATACTCCACCCATTGACGTCAATG
GAAAGTCCCTATTGGCGTTACTATGGGAACATACGTCATTATTGACGTCAATGGGCGGGGGTCGTTGGGC
GGTCAGCCAGGCGGGCCATTTACCGTAAGTTATGTAACGCGGAACTCCATATATGGGCTATGAACTAATG
ACCCCGTAATTGATTACTATTAATAACTAGTCAATAATCAATGTCGACCCAGGTGGCACTTTTCGGGGAA
ATGTGCGCGGAACCCCTATTTGTTTATTTTTCTAAATACATTCAAATATGTATCCGCTCATGAGACAATA
ACCCTGATAAATGCTTCAATAATATTGAAAAAGGAAGAGTATGAGTATTCAACATTTCCGTGTCGCCCTT
ATTCCCTTTTTTGCGGCATTTTGCCTTCCTGTTTTTGCTCACCCAGAAACGCTGGTGAAAGTAAAAGATG
CTGAAGATCAGTTGGGTGCACGAGTGGGTTACATCGAACTGGATCTCAACAGCGGTAAGATCCTTGAGAG
TTTTCGCCCCGAAGAACGTTTTCCAATGATGAGCACTTTTAAAGTTCTGCTATGTGGCGCGGTATTATCC
CGTATTGACGCCGGGCAAGAGCAACTCGGTCGCCGCATACACTATTCTCAGAATGACTTGGTTGAGTACT
CACCAGTCACAGAAAAGCATCTTACGGATGGCATGACAGTAAGAGAATTATGCAGTGCTGCCATAACCAT
GAGTGATAACACTGCGGCCAACTTACTTCTGACAACGATCGGAGGACCGAAGGAGCTAACCGCTTTTTTG
CACAACATGGGGGATCATGTAACTCGCCTTGATCGTTGGGAACCGGAGCTGAATGAAGCCATACCAAACG
ACGAGCGTGACACCACGATGCCTGTAGCAATGGCAACAACGTTGCGCAAACTATTAACTGGCGAACTACT
TACTCTAGCTTCCCGGCAACAATTAATAGACTGGATGGAGGCGGATAAAGTTGCAGGACCACTTCTGCGC
TCGGCCCTTCCGGCTGGCTGGTTTATTGCTGATAAATCTGGAGCCGGTGAGCGTGGGTCTCGCGGTATCA
TTGCAGCACTGGGGCCAGATGGTAAGCCCTCCCGTATCGTAGTTATCTACACGACGGGGAGTCAGGCAAC
TATGGATGAACGAAATAGACAGATCGCTGAGATAGGTGCCTCACTGATTAAGCATTGGTAACTGTCAGAC
CAAGTTTACTCATATATACTTTAGATTGATTTAAAACTTCATTTTTAATTTAAAAGGATCTAGGTGAAGA
TCCTTTTTGATAATCTCATGACCAAAATCCCTTAACGTGAGTTTTCGTTCCACTGAGCGTCAGACCCCGT
AGAAAAGATCAAAGGATCTTCTTGAGATCCTTTTTTTCTGCGCGTAATCTGCTGCTTGCAAACAAAAAAA
CCACCGCTACCAGCGGTGGTTTGTTTGCCGGATCAAGAGCTACCAACTCTTTTTCCGAAGGTAACTGGCT
TCAGCAGAGCGCAGATACCAAATACTGTTCTTCTAGTGTAGCCGTAGTTAGGCCACCACTTCAAGAACTC
TGTAGCACCGCCTACATACCTCGCTCTGCTAATCCTGTTACCAGTGGCTGCTGCCAGTGGCGATAAGTCG
TGTCTTACCGGGTTGGACTCAAGACGATAGTTACCGGATAAGGCGCAGCGGTCGGGCTGAACGGGGGGTT
CGTGCACACAGCCCAGCTTGGAGCGAACGACCTACACCGAACTGAGATACCTACAGCGTGAGCTATGAGA
AAGCGCCACGCTTCCCGAAGGGAGAAAGGCGGACAGGTATCCGGTAAGCGGCAGGGTCGGAACAGGAGAG
CGCACGAGGGAGCTTCCAGGGGGAAACGCCTGGTATCTTTATAGTCCTGTCGGGTTTCGCCACCTCTGAC
TTGAGCGTCGATTTTTGTGATGCTCGTCAGGGGGGCGGAGCCTATGGAAAAACGCCAGCAACGCGGCCTT
TTTACGGTTCCTGGCCTTTTGCTGGCCTTTTGCTCACATGTTCTTTCCTGCGTTATCCCCTGATTCTGTG
GATAACCGTATTACCGCCTTTGAGTGAGCTGATACCGCTCGCCGCAGCCGAACGACCGAGCGCAGCGAGT
CAGTGAGCGAGGAAGCGGAAGAGCGCCCAATACGCAAACCGCCTCTCCCCGCGCGTTGGCCGATTCATTA
ATGCAGCGGATCCAGACATGATAAGATACATTGATGAGTTTGGACAAACCACAACTAGAATGCAGTGAAA
AAAATGCTTTATTTGTGAAATTTGTGATGCTATTGCTTTATTTGTAACCATTATAAGCTGCAATAAACAA
GTTAGCTTTTTGCAAAAGCCTAGGCCTCCAAAAAAGCCTCCTCACTACTTCTGGAATAGCTCAGAGGCCG
AGGCGGCCTCGGCCTCTGCATAAATAAAAAAAATTAGTCAGCCATGGGGCGGAGAATGGGCGGAACTGGG
CGGAGTTAGGGGCGGGATGGGCGGAGTTAGGGGCGGGACTATGGTTGCTGACTAATTGAGATGCGGATCC
GCTGGCACGACAGGTTTCCCGACTGGAAAGCGGGCAGTGAGCGCAACGCAATTAATGTGAGTTAGCTCAC
TCATTAGGCACCCCAGGCTTTACACTTTATGCTTCCGGCTCGTATGTTGTGTGGAATTGTGAGCGGATAA
CAATTTCACACAGGAAACAGCTATGACCATGATTACGCCAAGCTGGTCGACGGTGCACCGTCGACCAGCT
GGTCGACGGTGCAGGTCGAGGGATCTCCATAAGAGAAGAGGGACAGCTATGACTGGGAGTAGTCAGGAGA
GGAGGAAAAATCTGGCTAGTAAAACATGTAAGGAAAATTTTAGGGATGTTAAAGAAAAAAATAACACAAA
ACAAAATAT
Features (pLannotate 1.2.2; 19 found; start..end, strand, type, name):
    199..254     -  polyA_signal   β-globin poly(A) signal: rabbit β-globin polyadenylation signal (Gil and Proudfoot, 1987)
    325..402     -  CDS            HBB (fragment): HBB_PONPY - Experimental evidence at transcript level: Swiss-Prot protein existence level 2. Involved in oxygen transport from the lung to the various peripheral tissues. From Pongo pygmaeus (Bornean orangutan).
    411..1130    -  CDS            EGFP: the original enhanced GFP (Yang et al., 1996) mammalian codon-optimized
   1138..1169    -  misc_feature   MCS (fragment): multiple cloning site
   1176..4388    -  CDS            SRGAP2: SRGP2_HUMAN - Also known as ARHGAP34, FNBP2, KIAA0456, SRGAP2A. Experimental evidence at protein level: Swiss-Prot protein existence level 1. RAC1 GTPase activating protein (GAP) that binds and deforms membranes, and regulates actin dynamics to regulate cell migration and differentiation. Plays an important role in different aspects of neuronal morphogenesis and migration mainly during development of the cerebral cortex. This includes the biogenesis of neurites, where it is required for both axons and dendrites outgrowth, and the maturation of the dendritic spines. Also stimulates the branchin
   4462..5478    -  intron         chimeric intron: chimera between introns from chicken β-actin and rabbit β-globin
   5479..5754    -  promoter       chicken β-actin promoter: No description available
   5756..6135    -  enhancer       CMV enhancer: human cytomegalovirus immediate early enhancer
   6166..6270    +  promoter       AmpR promoter: bla
   6271..7131    +  CDS            AmpR: β-lactamase; bla; confers resistance to ampicillin, carbenicillin, and related antibiotics
   7302..7890    +  rep_origin     ori: high-copy-number ColE1/pMB1/pBR322/pUC origin of replication
   8073..8127    +  CDS            lacI (fragment): lac repressor; lacI; The lac repressor binds to the lac operator to inhibit transcription in E. coli. This inhibition can be relieved by adding lactose or isopropyl-β-D-thiogalactopyranoside (IPTG).
   8129..8263    -  polyA_signal   SV40 poly(A) signal: SV40 polyadenylation signal
   8283..8418    -  rep_origin     SV40 ori: SV40 origin of replication
   8442..8464    -  promoter       SV40 promoter (fragment): SV40 enhancer and early promoter
   8471..8510    +  CDS            lacI (fragment): lac repressor; lacI; The lac repressor binds to the lac operator to inhibit transcription in E. coli. This inhibition can be relieved by adding lactose or isopropyl-β-D-thiogalactopyranoside (IPTG).
   8523..8544    +  protein_bind   CAP binding site: CAP binding activates transcription in the presence of cAMP. E. coli catabolite activator protein
   8559..8589    +  promoter       lac promoter: promoter for the E. coli lac operon
   8597..8613    +  protein_bind   lac operator: The lac repressor binds to the lac operator to inhibit transcription in E. coli. This inhibition can be relieved by adding lactose or isopropyl-β-D-thiogalactopyranoside (IPTG). lac repressor encoded by lacI
