[The description below was written by a language model from this plasmid's Addgene catalogue record and pLannotate feature annotations shown in this document.]
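Description:
pCAG_SRGAP2A_SH3(W765A)_GFP is a mammalian expression plasmid built on the pCAG backbone that produces full-length human SRGAP2 (SRGAP2A) fused at its C terminus to EGFP. Transcription is driven by the composite CAG promoter, annotated here as the CMV immediate-early enhancer, the chicken β-actin promoter and a chimeric chicken β-actin/rabbit β-globin intron, which together give strong, broadly active expression in mammalian cells. The SRGAP2 coding sequence is joined to EGFP through a short remnant of a multiple cloning site. The transcript ends at a rabbit β-globin polyadenylation signal, which is preceded by a small β-globin fragment that belongs to the 3′ region of the backbone. In bacteria the plasmid is maintained through a high-copy ColE1/pUC-type origin and selected with ampicillin via the β-lactamase gene. The backbone also carries an SV40 origin and poly(A) signal along with residual lac promoter/operator sequences, none of which contribute to the payload.

The insert carries a single point mutation, W765A, in the SH3 domain. According to the record this abolishes binding of SRGAP2 to gephyrin, the scaffolding protein of inhibitory synapses. SRGAP2 is a Rac1 GTPase-activating protein that deforms membranes and is involved in neuronal migration, neurite outgrowth and dendritic spine maturation. The construct therefore serves as a fluorescently trackable, interaction-deficient mutant for separating SH3-dependent functions from other activities of the protein, in line with the associated study of excitatory and inhibitory synapse development.

Two sequencing records accompany the entry. The 8,829-nt record shows the complete expression cassette plus the bacterial backbone. The 6,628-nt record contains the same cassette in the opposite orientation but has no annotated AmpR coding sequence or origin, so it appears to be incomplete.
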