Addgene plasmid #222616: pCAG_SRGAP2A_SH3(W765A)_GFP
Purpose: Expresses a form of full length SRGAP2 with one point mutation (W765A) in the SH3 domain abrogating its ability to bind to Gephyrin.
Depositing lab: Franck Polleux. Depositing organization: Columbia University. Publication: SRGAP2 and Its Human-Specific Paralog Co-Regulate the Development of Excitatory and Inhibitory Synapses. Fossati M, Pizzarelli R, Schmidt ER, Kupferman JV, Stroebel D, Polleux F, Charrier C. Neuron. 2016 Jul 20;91(2):356-69. doi: 10.1016/j.neuron.2016.06.013. Epub 2016 Jun 30. PubMed 27373832.
Backbone
  Vector backbone: pCAG
  Vector type: Mammalian Expression
Growth in bacteria
  Bacterial resistance: Ampicillin, 100 μg/mL
  Growth temperature: 37°C
  Growth strain: DH5alpha
  Copy number: Unknown
Gene/Insert
  Gene/Insert name: SRGAP2
  Species: H. sapiens (human)
  Mutation: Point mutation W765A (SH3 domain)
  Entrez Gene: SRGAP2 (a.k.a. ARHGAP34, FNBP2, SRGAP2A, SRGAP3)
  Tag / fusion protein: EGFP (C terminal on insert)
Terms and licenses: Academic/Nonprofit Terms; Industry Terms: Not Available to Industry
How to cite: pCAG_SRGAP2A_SH3(W765A)_GFP was a gift from Franck Polleux (Addgene plasmid # 222616 ; http://n2t.net/addgene:222616 ; RRID:Addgene_222616)
